>Addgene plasmid #180076 | pRO16Sh5 | addgene full sequence | sequence record 366192 | Addgene NGS Result
AAGTAAAGCAGCTCAAACAGGAATTGTGATTGAGGAGGGAAAACAACCTATTCGAGGTAGTCCCCACGAC
AAAGCAAAGGAATTAGCACTTTCTGCTTACAATCTCCGCCTAACTAGGCGAAGTTAAGTAAGGATCTCCA
GGCATCAAATAAAACGAAAGGCTCAGTCGAAAGACTGGGCCTTTCGTTTTATCTGTTGTTTGTCGGTGAA
CGCTCTCTACGCTTTCCAGTCGGGAAACCTGTCGTGCCAGCTGCATTAATGAATCGGCCAACGCGCGGGG
AGAGGCGGTTTGCGTATTGGGCGCATGCATAAAAACTGTTGTAATTCATTAAGCATTCTGCCGACATGGA
AGCCATCACAAACGGCATGATGAACCTGAATCGCCAGCGGCATCAGCACCTTGTCGCCTTGCGTATAATA
TTTGCCCATGGACGCACACCGTGGAAACGGATGAAGGCACGAACCCAGTTGACATAAGCCTGTTCGGTTC
GTAAACTGTAATGCAAGTAGCGTATGCGCTCACGCAACTGGTCCAGAACCTTGACCGAACGCAGCGGTGG
TAACGGCGCAGTGGCGGTTTTCATGGCTTGTTATGACTGTTTTTTTGTACAGTCTATGCCTCGGGCATCC
AAGCAGCAAGCGCGTTACGCCGTGGGTCGATGTTTGATGTTATGGAGCAGCAACGATGTTACGCAGCAGC
AACGATGTTACGCAGCAGGGCAGTCGCCCTAAAACAAAGTTAGGTGGCTCAAGTATGGGCATCATTCGCA
CATGTAGGCTCGGCCCTGACCAAGTCAAATCCATGCGGGCTGCTCTTGATCTTTTCGGTCGTGAGTTCGG
AGACGTAGCCACCTACTCCCAACATCAGCCGGACTCCGATTACCTCGGGAACTTGCTCCGTAGTAAGACA
TTCATCGCGCTTGCTGCCTTCGACCAAGAAGCGGTTGTTGGCGCTCTCGCGGCTTACGTTCTGCCCAAGT
TTGAGCAGCCGCGTAGTGAGATCTATATCTATGATCTCGCAGTCTCCGGAGAGCACCGGAGGCAGGGCAT
TGCCACCGCGCTCATCAATCTCCTCAAGCATGAGGCCAACGCGCTTGGTGCTTATGTGATCTACGTGCAA
GCAGATTACGGTGACGATCCCGCAGTGGCTCTCTATACAAAGTTGGGCATACGGGAAGAAGTGATGCACT
TTGATATCGACCCAAGTACCGCCACCTAACAATTCGTTCAAGCCGAGATCGGCTTCCCGGCCGCGGAGTT
GTTCGGTAAATTGTCACAACGCCGCAGGTGGCACTTTTCGGGGATCACTGGCCGTCGTTTTACAACAGCT
CTGCAGATTTCGTGAATTCGCCGCTGGTGCCGCTGGTTGGACGCCAAGGGTGAATCCGCCTCGATACCCT
GATTACTCGCTTCCTGCGCCCTCTCAGGCGGCGATAGGGGACTGGTAAAACGGGGATTGCCCAGACGCCT
CCCCCGCCCCTTCAGGGGCACAAATGCGGCCCCAACGGGGCCACGTAGTGGTGCGTTTTTTGCGTTTCCA
CCCTTTTCTTCCTTTTCCCTTTTAAACCTTTTAGGACGTCTACAGGCCACGTAATCCGTGGCCTGTAGAG
TTTAAAAAGGGACGGATTTGTTGCCATTAAGGGACGGATTTGTTGTTAAGAAGGGACGGATTTGTTGTTG
TAAAGGGACGGATTTGTTGTATTGTGGGACGCTGATACAGTGTCCCCTTATACACAAGGAATGTCGAACG
TGGCCTCACCCCCAATGGTTTACAAAAGCAATGCCCTGGTCGAGGCCGCGTATTGCCTCAGTGTTCAGGA
ACAGCGGATCGTTCTGGCCAGTATTAGCCAGGTGAAGAGGAGCGAGCCTGTCACCGATGAAGTGATGTAT
TCAGTGACGGCGGAGGACATAGCGACGATGGCGGGTGTCCCTATCGAATCTTCCTACAACCAGCTCAAAG
AAGCGGCCCTGCGCCTGAAACGGCGGGAAGTCCGGTTAACCCAAGAGCCCAATGGCAAGGGGAAAAGACC
GAGTGTGATGATTACCGGCTGGGTGCAAACAATCATCTACCGGGAGGGTGAGGGCCGTGTAGAACTCAGG
TTCACCAAAGACATGCTGCCGTATCTGACGGAACTCACCAAACAGTTCACCAAATACGCCTTGGCTGACG
TGGCCAAGATGGGCAGCACCCACGCGATCAGGCTTTACGAGCTGCTCACGCAATGGGACAGCATCGGCCA
GCGTGAAATAGAAATTGACCAGCTGCGAAAGTGGTTTCAACTGGAAGGCCGGTATCCCTCGATCAAGGAC
TTCAAGTTGCGAGTGCTTGATCCAGCCGTGACGCAGATCAACGAGCACAGCCCGCTACAGGTGGAGTGGG
CGCAGCGAAAGACCGGGCGCAAGGTCACACATCTGTTGTTCAGTTTTGGACCGAAGAAGCCCGCCAAGGC
GGTGGGTAAGGCCCCTGCGAAGCGCAAGGCCAGGAAGATTTCAGATGCTGAGATCGCGAAACAGGCTCGC
CCTGGTGAGACATGGGAAGCGGCCCGCGCTCGACTAACCCAGATGCCGCTGGATCTGGCCTAGAGGCCAT
CCATCACACTGGCGGCCGCTCGAGTCGTTCCACTGAGCGTCAGACCCCGTAGAAAAGATCAAAGGATCTT
CTTGAGATCCTTTTTTTCTGCGCGTAATCTGCTGCTTGCAAACAAAAAAACCACCGCTACCAGCGGTGGT
TTGTTTGCCGGATCAAGAGCTACCAACTCTTTTTCCGAAGGTAACTGGCTTCAGCAGAGCGCAGATACCA
AATACTGTTCTTCTAGTGTAGCCGTAGTTAGGCCACCACTTCAAGAACTCTGTAGCACCGCCTACATACC
TCGCTCTGCTAATCCTGTTACCAGTGGCTGCTGCCAGTGGCGATAAGTCGTGTCTTACCGGGTTGGACTC
AAGACGATAGTTACCGGATAAGGCGCAGCGGTCGGGCTGAACGGGGGGTTCGTGCACACAGCCCAGCTTG
GAGCGAACGACCTACACCGAACTGAGATACCTACAGCGTGAGCTATGAGAAAGCGCCACGCTTCCCGAAG
GGAGAAAGGCGGACAGGTATCCGGTAAGCGGCAGGGTCGGAACAGGAGAGCGCACGAGGGAGCTTCCAGG
GGGAAACGCCTGGTATCTTTATAGTCCTGTCGGGTTTCGCCACCTCTGACTTGAGCGTCGATTTTTGTGA
TGCTCGTCAGGGGGGCGGAGCCTATGGAAAAACGCCAGCAACGCGGCCTTTTTACGGTTCCTGGCCTTTT
GCTGGCCTTTTGCTCACAAGCTAGCTTATCGGCCAGCCTCGCAGAGCAGGATTCCCGTTGAGCACCGCCA
GGTGCGAATAAGGGACAGTGAAGAAGGAACACCCGCTCGCGGGTGGGCCTACTTCACCTATCCTGCCCGG
CTGACGCCGTTGGATACACCAAGGAAAGTCTACACGAACCCTTTGGCAAAATCCTGTATATCGTGCGAAA
AAGGATGGATATACCGAAAAAATCGCTATAATGACCCCGAAGCAGGGTTATGCAGCGGAAAGTATACCTT
AAGGAATCCCCATGTTCTTTCCTGCGTTCCCCGAAAAGTGCCACCGTAAAACGACGGCCAGTGAGCTGGC
CTTTTGCTCAACGCCAAGCTCCAAAACGATCTCAAGAAGATCATCTTATTAATTTTACACTTTATGCTTC
CGGCTCGTATGTTGAAAGAGGAGAAAGGATCTATGAACAGTCAGCAAAATCCTGATTTAGCTGTTCATCC
CTTGGCAATTCCTATGGAAGGCTTACTAGGAGAAAGTGCTACAACTCTTGAGAAGAATGTAATTGCCACA
CAACTCTCAGAGGAAGCCCAAGTAAAGCTAGAGGTAATCCAAAGTTTACTGGAACCCTGCGATCGCACAA
CTTATGGGCAAAAGTTGCGGGAAGCAGCAGAGAAACTAAATGTATCGTTGCGAACGGTACAAAGGTTGGT
GAAAAACTGGGAACAAGATGGCTTAGTCGGACTCACTCAAACAAGTAGGGCTGATAAAGGAAAACACCGC
ATTGGTGAGTTTTGGGAAAACTTCATTACCAAAACCTACAAGGAGGGTAACAAGGGAAGTAAACGTATGA
CCCCTAAACAAGTTGCTCTCAGAGTCGAGGCTAAAGCCCGTGAATTAAAAGACTCTAAGCCGCCCAATTA
CAAAACCGTGTTACGGGTATTAGCACCCATTTTGGAAAAGCAACAAAAAGCCAAGAGTATCCGCAGTCCT
GGTTGGAGAGGAACTACGCTTTCGGTTAAAACCCGTGAAGGAAAAGATTTATCGGTTGATTACAGTAACC
ATGTTTGGCAATGTGACCATACCCGCGTGGATGTGTTGCTGGTAGATCAACATGGTGAAATTTTAAGTCG
TCCCTGGCTAACAACAGTAATTGATACTTACTCTCGTTGCATTATGGGTATCAACTTGGGCTTTGATGCA
CCCAGTTCTGGGGTAGTAGCATTAGCGTTACGCCATGCAATTCTACCAAAGCGTTACGGTTCCGAGTACA
AACTGCATTGTGAGTGGGGAACCTATGGAAAACCAGAACATTTTTATACTGATGGCGGTAAAGACTTTCG
CTCTAACCACTTGAGTCAGATTGGGGCGCAATTGGGATTTGTCTGTCATTTACGCGATCGCCCTTCTGAA
GGTGGAGTAGTAGAACGTCCCTTCAAAACATTAAATGACCAACTATTTTCAACGCTTCCTGGGTACACCG
GATCTAATGTGCAGGAACGCCCAGAAGATGCAGAGAAGGACGCAAGACTTACTTTGCGAGAACTAGAACA
GTTACTTGTGCGTTACATCGTAGATCGTTACAACCAAAGTATTGATGCGCGGATGGGCGACCAAACGCGC
TTTGAGCGTTGGGAAGCAGGATTGCCTACAGTGCCAGTACCAATACCAGAACGAGATTTGGATATTTGTT
TAATGAAGCAGTCACGGCGCACTGTGCAAAGAGGTGGTTGTTTGCAGTTTCAGAATTTAATGTATCGGGG
GGAATATTTGGCAGGTTATGCCGGAGAAACTGTCAACTTAAGGTTTGACCCCAGAGACATTACAACAATT
TTGGTTTATCGCCAGGAAAACAATCAGGAAGTATTTCTGACTCGCGCTCACGCTCAAGGTTTGGAGACAG
AGCAACTGGCATTAGATGAGGCTGAGGCAGCAAGTCGCAGACTCCGTACCGCAGGGAAAACTATCAGTAA
CCAATCATTATTGCAAGAAGTTGTTGACCGCGATGCTCTTGTCGCTACCAAGAAAAGCCGTAAGGAGCGT
CAAAAATTGGAACAGACTGTTTTGCGATCTGCTGCTGTTGATGAAAGTAATAGAGAATCCTTGCCTTCTC
AAATAGTTGAACCAGATGAAGTGGAATCTACAGAAACGGTTCACTCTCAATACGAAGACATTGAGGTGTG
GGACTATGAACAACTTCGTGAAGAATATGGGTTTTAAACAATGACAGAAGCTCAGGCGATCGCCAAGCAG
TTGGGTGGGGTAAAACCGGATGATGAGTGGTTACAAGCTGAAATTGCTCGTCTCAAGGGTAAGAGCATTG
TGCCTTTACAGCAGGTAAAAACTCTCCATGATTGGTTAGATGGCAAGCGCAAGGCAAGAAAATCTTGCCG
AGTAGTTGGGGAATCGAGAACTGGCAAGACAGTTGCTTGTGATGCCTACAGATACAGGCACAAACCTCAG
CAGGAAGCTGGACGACCTCCAACTGTGCCTGTCGTTTATATTCGACCTCACCAAAAATGTGGCCCCAAGG
ATTTGTTTAAAAAGATTACTGAGTACCTCAAGTATCGGGTAACAAAAGGGACTGTATCTGATTTTCGAGA
TAGGACGATAGAAGTACTCAAGGGTTGTGGCGTAGAGATGCTAATTATTGATGAAGCTGACCGTCTCAAG
CCTGAAACTTTTGCTGATGTGCGAGATATTGCCGAAGATTTAGGAATTGCTGTGGTACTGGTAGGAACAG
ACCGTTTGGATGCGGTAATTAAGCGGGATGAGCAGGTTCTCGAACGCTTTCGGGCGCATCTTCGCTTTGG
TAAATTGTCGGGAGAGGATTTTAAGAACACCGTAGAAATGTGGGAACAAATGGTTTTGAAACTGCCAGTA
TCTTCTAATCTAAAGAGCAAGGAGATGCTACGGATTCTCACGTCAGCAACTGAAGGCTACATTGGTCGCC
TTGATGAGATTCTTAGGGAAGCTGCAATTCGTTCCTTATCAAGAGGATTGAAGAAGATTGACAAGGCTGT
TTTACAGGAAGTAGCTAAGGAGTACAAATGATAGAAGCACCAGATGTTAAACCTTGGCTATTCTTGATTA
AACCCTATGAAGGGGAAAGCCTGAGCCACTTTCTTGGCAGGTTCAGACGTGCCAACCATTTATCCGCAAG
TGGATTGGGTACTTTGGCAGGAATTGGTGCTATAGTGGCACGTTGGGAAAGATTTCATTTTAATCCTCGC
CCTAGTCAGCAAGAATTGGAAGCGATCGCATCTGTAGTAGAAGTGGATGCTCAAAGGTTAGCCCAGATGT
TACCGCCTGCTGGAGTGGGAATGCAGCATGAGCCAATTCGCTTGTGTGGGGCTTGTTATGCCGAGTCGCC
TTGTCACCGAATTGAATGGCAGTACAAGTCGGTGTGGAAGTGCGATCGCCATCAACTCAAGATTTTAGCA
AAGTGTCCAAACTGTCAAGCACCTTTTAAAATGCCTGCGCTGTGGGAGGATGGGTGCTGTCACAGATGTA
GGATGCCGTTTGCAGAAATGGCAAAGCTACAGAAGGTTTGATGATAAAACCAGAAAAAGGTGTGAAATTA
ACTAAGTCCCTGAATTGATCTGGTTGTCCAAAAAATTTGTGCGATCGCATGGCAAGATTATTCCTACTAT
TGATGTGGCGTGAGTCGGATAACTTGCTCTAATGGGATCCCGGTTAATACCAATAGATCAGATATGAGTA
ATAAACATTACGACCTTTACCTGTGGTATTCACTGTTGGCACGACAACACCTTTATCGCGCCAATACTGT
AGCTGACGACGCGAACAATTAGTGATTTGAGCCGCTTCTGTGCTTGTGTAGAATTTTCCTTCCATAGAAA
TCATCCTACAGAAGTAGTTTTTTAAATTTACATTTTTTAAAAGCACATTATGTATTCATGTGATATTATT
TTTTTATGAGTCAAATAACTATTCAAGCTCGACTTATTTCCTTTGAATCAAACCGCCAACAACTCTGGAA
GTTGATGGCAGATTTAAACACGCCGTTAATTAACGAACTGCTTTGCCAGTTAGGTCAACACCCCGACTTC
GAGAAGTGGCAACAAAAGGGTAAACTCCCGTCTACCGTTGTGAGCCAGTTATGTCAACCTCTCAAAACTG
ACCCTCGCTTTGCAGGTCAGCCCAGCCGTTTATATATGTCGGCAATTCATATTGTGGACTACATCTACAA
GTCCTGGCTGGCTATACAGAAACGGCTTCAACAGCAGCTAGATGGAAAGACGCGCTGGCTAGAAATGCTC
AATAGCGATGCTGAATTAGTAGAACTTAGTGGTGACACTTTAGAGGCTATTCGTGTCAAAGCTGCTGAAA
TTTTGGCAATAGCTATGCCAGCATCTGAGTCAGATAGCGCTTCACCTAAAGGGAAAAAAGGTAAAAAGGA
GAAAAAACCCTCATCTTCTAGCCCTAAGCGTAGTTTATCCAAGACATTATTTGACGCTTACCAAGAAACG
GAAGATATCAAGAGCCGTAGCGCCATCAGCTACCTGTTAAAAAATGGCTGCAAACTTACTGACAAAGAAG
AAGATTCAGAAAAATTTGCTAAACGTCGTCGTCAAGTTGAAATCCAAATTCAAAGGCTTACCGAAAAGTT
AATAAGTCGGATGCCTAAAGGTCGAGATTTGACCAATGCTAAATGGTTGGAGACACTCTTGACTGCTACA
ACCACTGTTGCTGAAGACAACGCCCAAGCCAAACGCTGGCAGGATATTCTGTTAACTCGATCAAGTTCTC
TCCCATTCCCCCTTGTTTTTGAAACCAACGAGGATATGGTTTGGTCAAAGAATCAAAAGGGTAGGCTGTG
TGTTCACTTCAATGGCTTAAGCGATTTAATTTTTGAGGTGTACTGCGGCAATCGTCAACTTCACTGGTTT
CAACGCTTCCTAGAAGACCAACAGACTAAACGCAAAAGCAAAAATCAGCATTCTAGCGGCTTGTTCACAC
TCAGAAATGGTCATCTAGTTTGGCTTGAAGGTGAGGGTAAAGGGGAACCTTGGAATCTTCACCACTTGAC
CCTTTACTGCTGTGTTGACAATCGCTTGTGGACAGAGGAGGGAACAGAAATCGTTCGCCAAGAGAAAGCA
GATGAAATTACTAAATTCATCACAAACATGAAGAAGAAAAGCGATCTAAGCGATACACAGCAAGCTTTGA
TTCAACGTAAACAATCAACACTTACTCGAATAAACAATTCCTTTGAGCGTCCTAGCCAACCCCTTTATCA
AGGTCAATCACACATTTTGGTTGGAGTAAGCCTGGGACTAGAAAAACCTGCCACAGTAGCAGTAGTAGAT
GCGATCGCCAACAAAGTCTTGGCTTACCGGAGTATTAAACAATTACTTGGCGACAATTACGAACTGCTAA
ATCGCCAGAGACGACAACAGCAGTACCTATCTCACGAACGCCACAAAGCACAAAAAAACTTCTCTCCCAA
TCAATTTGGAGCATCTGAGTTAGGGCAACATATAGACAGATTATTAGCTAAAGCAATTGTAGCGTTAGCG
AGAACCTACAAAGCTGGCAGTATTGTCTTGCCCAAGTTAGGGGATATGCGGGAGGTTGTCCAAAGTGAAA
TTCAAGCTATAGCAGAACAAAAATTTCCCGGTTATATTGAAGGTCAGCAAAAATATGCCAAACAGTACCG
GGTTAATGTTCATCGGTGGAGCTACGGCAGATTAATTCAAAGCATTCA
Features (pLannotate 1.2.2; 12 found; start..end, strand, type, name):
    146..217     +  terminator     rrnB T1 terminator: transcription terminator T1 from the E. coli rrnB gene
    220..304     -  CDS            lacI (fragment): lac repressor; lacI; The lac repressor binds to the lac operator to inhibit transcription in E. coli. This inhibition can be relieved by adding lactose or isopropyl-β-D-thiogalactopyranoside (IPTG).
    315..431     -  CDS            CmR (fragment): chloramphenicol acetyltransferase; cat; confers resistance to chloramphenicol
    469..497     +  promoter       Pc promoter: intI1 (promoter lies within the coding sequence); class 1 integron promoter
    686..1219    +  CDS            GmR: gentamycin acetyltransferase; aacC1; confers resistance to gentamycin
   1305..1326    +  CDS            lacZα (fragment): LacZα fragment of β-galactosidase; lacZ fragment
   1385..1736    -  rep_origin     pRO1600 oriV: broad-host-range origin of replication from Pseudomonas aeruginosa plasmid pRO1600; requires the pRO1600 Rep protein for replication (West et al., 1994)
   1750..2583    +  CDS            pRO1600 Rep: replication protein for the broad-host-range plasmid pRO1600 from Pseudomonas aeruginosa&nbsp
   2662..3250    +  rep_origin     ori: high-copy-number ColE1/pMB1/pBR322/pUC origin of replication
   3320..3428    -  oriT           oriT: incP origin of transfer
   3616..3634    -  CDS            lacZα (fragment): LacZα fragment of β-galactosidase; lacZ fragment
   3694..3724    +  promoter       lac promoter: promoter for the E. coli lac operon
