[The description below was written by a language model from this plasmid's Addgene catalogue record and pLannotate feature annotations shown in this document.]
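Description:
pRO16Sh5 is a broad-host-range bacterial expression plasmid of about 9 kb that supplies the protein components of the Scytonema hofmannii CRISPR-associated transposase (ShCAST). The backbone, derived from the plasmid pFlpe2, carries two replication systems. The pRO1600 oriV and its cognate Rep protein come from a Pseudomonas aeruginosa plasmid and support maintenance in a range of Proteobacteria. A high-copy ColE1/pUC-type origin allows propagation in E. coli cloning strains such as DH5alpha. An incP oriT is annotated, so the plasmid should be mobilizable by conjugation from a donor that provides the transfer functions. Selection is by gentamicin, through the aacC1 acetyltransferase gene downstream of a class 1 integron Pc promoter. The short lacI, chloramphenicol-resistance and lacZα fragments in the feature table appear to be non-functional remnants of earlier cloning steps.

The payload is a roughly 6 kb insert encoding ShTnsB, ShTnsC, ShTniQ and ShCas12k, taken in part from the pHelper_ShCAST_sgRNA plasmid and placed under the lac promoter. Together these proteins carry out RNA-guided DNA transposition. Cas12k uses a guide RNA to recognise the target site, and TniQ, TnsC and the TnsB transposase then insert a transposon cargo near that site. The automated annotation finds the lac promoter and an rrnB T1 terminator flanking the unannotated region of about 5 kb where the ShCAST genes lie, but it does not label the genes themselves. The record does not say whether a guide RNA cassette is present, and only a fragment of lacI is detected, so Plac may be largely unrepressed in many hosts. According to the record, the plasmid was built for ShCAST-based targeted mutagenesis in diverse Proteobacteria.
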