Addgene plasmid #180076: pRO16Sh5
Purpose: Expression of ShCAST under control of Plac with pRO1600 origin.
Depositing lab: Christopher Reisch. Depositing organization: University of Florida. Publication: CRISPR-Associated Transposase for Targeted Mutagenesis in Diverse Proteobacteria. Trujillo Rodriguez L, Ellington AJ, Reisch CR, Chevrette MG. ACS Synth Biol. 2023 Jun 27. doi: 10.1021/acssynbio.3c00065. PubMed 37368499.
Backbone
  Vector backbone: pR01600
  Backbone size w/o insert (bp): 3359
  Total vector size (bp): 9013
  Vector type: Bacterial Expression, Synthetic Biology
Growth in bacteria
  Bacterial resistance: Gentamicin, 10 μg/mL
  Growth temperature: 37°C
  Growth strain: DH5alpha
  Copy number: Unknown
Gene/Insert
  Gene/Insert name: ShTnsB, ShTnsC, ShTniQ, ShCas12k
  Species: Scytonema hofmannii
  Insert size (bp): 5988
  Promoter: pLac
  Cloning method: Unknown
  Sequencing primers: 5′ GCTGGCCTTTTGCTCAACG; 3′ CACGACAGGTTTCCCGACTGGAAAGC
Resource information
  A portion of this plasmid was derived from a plasmid made by: Addgene plasmid #127921 - pHelper_ShCAST_sgRNA
Terms and licenses: Academic/Nonprofit Terms; Industry Terms: Not Available to Industry
Depositor comments: The vector backbone was derived from plasmid pFlpe2 from Choi, K. H., Mima, T., Casart, Y., Rholl, D., Kumar, A., Beacham, I. R., & Schweizer, H. P. (2008). Genetic tools for select-agent-compliant manipulation of Burkholderia pseudomallei. Applied and environmental microbiology, 74(4), 1064–1075. https://doi.org/10.1128/AEM.02430-07
How to cite: pRO16Sh5 was a gift from Christopher Reisch (Addgene plasmid # 180076 ; http://n2t.net/addgene:180076 ; RRID:Addgene_180076)
